>Addgene plasmid #34481 | KHBD00365 | depositor partial sequence | sequence record 41048 | KHBD00365 sequence 4290 bps
ATGGGCCTCGACTTCGACGCAGTGGAATACTGCAAAGGGGTGAAGACCCAGCAGTCCCAGCCGCCTTTCG
CCTGTCCCGTCCGCGGCTGCGACCGCAGCTACAAGACCATCATGGGTCTGCAATACCATCTTATGAAGTA
CGACCACGACAACCCACAGCCGCTCACGCCCGTGCTGACTCCGAGCCGCAAGAAGGCGCGCTCACGCTCC
GGCGGCCACCACTCCACGCCTCGTCCGCACAAGGATCACCCCACGCCGGGTGGCGGTGGAGCTGAGGCCA
GAAACGGCTGCTCCTCGGCCAGCGCAGGAGGTGGATCGGCGAGCGGAGTCAGCGCCCGGCAGTACGCCAA
TCCAGAGTCACTGGTGTCCTACAACGAGGAGGAGGCCACGGTGACGTTTAACTTGGACGGGAAGAGCGTG
CGCCTGGGCATCGACGACGCCTTGCCGCTCGTAGAGGACGAAGAGTTCGCCGCCCTAGTGGCCAGGGGCT
GTATTCTGAATGCCGACGCACCACCGCTGGAGGAGAACGCGCCCTGGGCAAGGGTCCAGGTGCCCGTGGC
CAGGGTGGCCGAGATTCCGGACTACCGAGTGTCCGACGCCCCGCCACGGCCGCTGGCCTACTATCGCTTC
ATCGAAAAGTCCCTGGAGGAGCTGGACGGGGAGGTGGAGTACGACGTTGACGAGGAGGACTCCGCCTGGC
TGGAGCACATGAACGAGGAGCGCCAGCGACTCGGCCTGAACGCCGTGGGCATCGACACGATGGAGCTGCT
GATGGACCGGCTGGAGAAGGAGTCGCACTTCCAGGCGGCGGCCAACGGCACACCCACAGGCGTCGAGGTG
GACGACGACGCAGTCTGCTGCATTTGCCTCGACGGCGAGTGCCAAAACACCAACGTGATACTTTTCTGCG
ACATGTGCAACCTGGCGGTACACCAGGACTGCTACGGTGTCCCCTATATCCCGGAGGGCCAGTGGCTGTG
CCGCCGATGCTTGCAGTCACCCAGTAAGCCTGTGAACTGTGTGCTCTGTCCCAATGCGGGCGGCGCATTC
AAGCAGACGGACCACGGGCAGTGGGCGCACGTGGTGTGTGCGCTTTGGATACCGGAAGTGCGGTTCGCCA
ACACCGTCTTTCTGGAGCCAATAGATTCAATTGAGACCATTCCCCCCGCTCGTTGGCGACTCACCTGCTA
CGTGTGCAAGGAGAAGGGCTTGGGAGCCTGCATCCAGTGCCATCGGAACAGCTGCTACGCCGCCTTCCAC
GTTACATGCGCACAGCAAGCGGGCCTCTACATGACCATGGACACGGTTAAGGACGGGCACAACGATTCGT
CCATGCATGTTCAGAAGTTTGCCTACTGCCACGCCCACACGCCGGCCGACGCCAAGCTCAAGATGAACGT
GCCTGACTTCGAGGACACGCGTCACAAGATGAAGGAGGCGCGCAAGGCGTTGGCCAAGAAGCGCTCCACA
GCGCCCGTGGTGCTGATTCCGACTATTCCGCCGGACCGCGTTCAGGAGATAGCAACAATGGTTACGATGC
AGCGCAAGAAAGAGTTCCTTGACCGCATTATCGCCTATTGGACGCTTAAGCGACACTACCGCAACGGGGT
TCCCCTCCTACGACGCTTGCAGAGCCAAGGGAACAACCACGGCGTGATACAGCGCAACGGCATTGAAGGA
TCGCCGGACACCGGCGAGCTGTACCGCCAGCTTAAGTACTGGCAGTGCCTTCGGCAGGATCTGGAGCGAG
CGCGCCTCTTGTGCGAGTTGGTGCGCAAGCGCGAGAAGCTGAAAGTGGCTTTTGTTCGCATTTCCGAGGA
GGTGGTCATGCTGCAGCTCAATCCGCTGGAGGCGGCACTGAACAAGCTGCTCGATGCTCTGGAGGCGAGA
GACAGCATGCAGATTTTCCGAGAGCCGGTGGACACCAGCGAGGTGCCCGACTACACTGACATTGTGAAAC
AACCCATGGATCTGGGCACGATGAGGGCTAAGCTGAAGGAGTGTCAGTACAACTCGCTGGAGCAGTTAGA
AGCTGACTTTGACCTGATGATTCAGAACTGTTTGGCGTACAACAACAAGGATACGGTGTTCTATCGTGCT
GGAATCCGGATGCGCGACCAGGCTGCGCCGCTCTTTGTCCAGGTAAGGAAGGAGCTGCAGCGGGATGGCC
TGCTGGCGCGATCACAACGCTACCACGTCGACCACGTGGAAGCGGAGGTGGAACAGGAGCTACGCTTGCT
GCTGGCGGCGCCGGCCAGCGAGGGCATCGTCCAGAAGCTGCTCATTCTAGCCGACAAGTCGCAGGTGCTG
AAGAACCCGACGTATCGCACCAAGAAGATAAAGCAGATTCGGTTGGAGATTTCTCGAATGCGCAAAAGCC
TCCAGAAGGCGAGATTCGCAGCACGTCACTCCTCGCACGCTAACCAATCCCAAAGCGACGATGAAGACAC
GTTGGGCGGTTCGCCTTCTAAGAAGCGCACCCGGAAACGATTCAATAGCAGTGGGGTGGACATGGAACTG
GGGCATGATGATGATGATGAAGAGGAGGATTCCGATGAGGATTCGATGGGCGAGGATACTGTTTCCAAGG
ACTTGCTCAATTCCACGCAAACGCCGCCCTGCAGCCCCATTAAGAGTTTAAACAACAGCAGCTCTCCCGT
AGGCATCAATAGAAGAACCGCCATATTGTTAACGCGCAAGGCACAGGCTGCCCTAAAGAGACCGTCGGAG
CCGTTGACGACGCCTGTTAAAGAGGAGCAGCACAATTCGCAGTCGTCCAACACGCAATCCACCAGCGGTA
GCTCATCCTCCGTCACCACGGCGGCCACGGCCGCGTCTAGTGGAGCGGGCACTCTGAATCACGTCCTGTC
CTCCGCACCGCCAACTGCCTCCAGCTTCGCGTTGACGCAGAACAACAGCAGTGGCGGTGGAGCTCTGGCA
TCGGGAACTGGAATAGGAGGGTCGTCCTCAGCGGGAACCGCTGCAGCGGCGAGCTTGACCTCTACGGCCC
TCGCAATGAACAGTAAGCTAAGCGCGAATCTGCCTGTCAAGTCGCCCAAAAGACCAGGACGCTATCGTCG
GGTGCCGGAAGTGAGGCACAGCTCCTCCATGTCACCAAAGAAGTCGCCCAATCCGGCGGTGACCGTCAGC
CAGGCACTACCCATGCCCGAGACCCTACCCTTTGAACGAATACCGGACAGCTTTCGGGTGTATAGAGCCA
ATAATCAGCGCGACGTTAGTGACAGCGACGACGCTCCCTCGCAGTCGAGCAGTCCGTGCAGCAGTTGCTC
AGACTTCAGCATGTCGGGCAGCTGCTCTGACTTTGACAGCGATGAGGCTAGCGAAGGCGATGCTGATGGA
GATCCTGACAGAGATGGCGGAAGGAGTCGCAGCGAGGAGAGGGACTCCACGTCGCAGGAGGGCACCACCG
ACGCCATGGACATGCAGCACGCCAGCCTTAACAATGTTCAGGGAAACAACGGCAACATGGCCATTAGCAG
CAGCAGCGGAGGAAGTGGTGGCAGCTCCAGCGAAGATGACGAGCTTGAGGAGCGGCCACTGAGCGCGCGG
CAGAACAAGCCGATGAAGGTGGGAACGCGAGGAACGCCCACTCCTACGACAATGGCACGAGCAGTAGCTT
TGTCAGCGGGTCGGGGACGTGGCAAGCGGCGAAGCAATCTCAGCGAGTCCACCAGCTCCACGGCCACGCC
ACCGCCACTGCGAAGAGCTGGAAAGCTGCGGTCAGCCACGCCCAACGCCTCTCCCCTGGTGAACAACATC
AAGGCGCGTAGGAACACCACGGCGGCTGGCAGTGCACCTCTCACGAATAATAACCGCAGCAAGCACAGTG
AGGATTCCGCCTCGTCGGAGAGGCACAATAACCACTCGCACGGCCAGAAGCCGGCGCTGGAGCCGCTTCA
GCTGGTTTGGGCCAAGTGCCGTGGCTATCCCTGGTATCCCGCACTCATCCTTGATCCCAAGACGCCCAAG
GGATTTGTGTACAACGGAGTGCCGCTGCCCGCCCCACCCACCGATGTGCTGGCGCTGCGGAAGAACTGCC
TCGACGAGATTGTGTTCCTGGTGCTTTTCTTCGATGTTAAGCGCACCTGGCAGTGGCTGCCGGCCAACAA
GCTGGACATCCTCGGGATCGACAAGCAGCTCGACCAGCAAAAGCTGGTGGAGTCGCGAAAGCCGGCGGAG
CGGAAGGCCGTAAAGAAGGCGTACCAGGACGCGCTACACTACCAGAGCCAAGTCTCCGACTTGGAGGGCC
AAGGACCCGATCCGATCATG
