>Addgene plasmid #34481 | KHBD00365 | addgene partial sequence | sequence record 42251 | M13-Rev 5'-CAGGAAACAGCTATGACC-3'
TATTTTGACTGATAGTGACGTGTTCGTTGCAACAAATTGATAAGCAATGCTTTCTTATAATGCCAACTTT
GTACAAGAAAGTTGGCAACATGATCGGATCGGGTCCTTGGCCCTCCAAGTCGGAGACTTGGCTCTGGTAG
TGTAGCGCGTCCTGGTACGCCTTCTTTACGGCCTTCCGCTCCGCCGGCTTTCGCGACTCCACCAGCTTTT
GCTGGTCGAGCTGCTTGTCGATCCCGAGGATGTCCAGCTTGTTGGCCGGCAGCCACTGCCAGGTGCGCTT
AACATCGAAGAAAAGCACCAGGAACACAATCTCGTCGAGGCAGTTCTTCCGCAGCGCCAGCACATCGGTG
GGTGGGGCGGGCAGCGGCACTCCGTTGTACACAAATCCCTTGGGCGTCTTGGGATCAAGGATGAGTGCGG
GATACCAGGGATAGCCACGGCACTTGGCCCAAACCAGCTGAAGCGGCTCCAGCGCCGGCTTCTGGCCGTG
CGAGTGGTTATTGTGCCTCTCCGACGAGGCGGAATCCTCACTGTGCTTGCTGCGGTTATTATTCGTGAGA
