[The description below was written by a language model from this plasmid's Addgene catalogue record.]
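Description:
KHBD00365 is a Gateway clone built on the Invitrogen pDONR221 backbone and carrying the open reading frame of the Drosophila melanogaster gene CG1845 (FBgn0033155). The record lists the vector type as a Gateway donor vector. Because the insert was introduced by Gateway cloning, the plasmid functions in practice as an entry clone, in which the ORF would be expected to sit between recombination sites that allow transfer into compatible destination vectors. The backbone without insert is recorded as 2,536 bp and the insert as 4,290 bp. The plasmid is a high-copy construct maintained in E. coli (DH5alpha) under kanamycin selection. M13 forward and reverse primer sites flank the insert and are used for sequencing.

No promoter, tag or reporter is recorded, which fits a donor-type backbone that is meant for storing and shuttling an ORF rather than expressing it. Expression elements would come from whichever destination vector receives the insert. The depositor notes that the ORFs in this collection were cloned open-ended, without a stop codon, so after recombination the CG1845 coding sequence can be read through into a C-terminal fusion partner supplied by the destination vector.

The clone belongs to a collection associated with a study on automated screening of protein–DNA interactions at Drosophila regulatory elements, which suggests it serves as a source ORF for building fusion constructs for such assays. The record does not state the function of the CG1845 protein, and no feature table was supplied to confirm individual sequence elements.
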