Addgene plasmid #34481: KHBD00365
Depositing lab: Bart Deplancke. Depositing organization: Swiss Federal Institute of Technology (EPFL). Publication: Automated protein-DNA interaction screening of Drosophila regulatory elements. Korneel Hens, Jean-Daniel Feuz, Alina Isakova, Antonina Lagovitina, Andreas Massouras, Julien Bryois, Patrick Callaerts, Susan E. Celniker, Bart Deplancke. Nat Methods. 2011 Oct 30;8(12):1065-70. 10.1038/nmeth.1763 PubMed 22037703.
Backbone
  Vector backbone: pDONR221
  Backbone manufacturer: Invitrogen
  Backbone size w/o insert (bp): 2536
  Vector type: Gateway Donor Vector
Growth in bacteria
  Bacterial resistance: Kanamycin, 50 μg/mL
  Growth temperature: 37°C
  Growth strain: DH5alpha
  Copy number: High Copy
Gene/Insert
  Gene/Insert name: CG1845 (alt names: FBgn0033155; CG1845)
  Species: D. melanogaster (fly)
  Insert size (bp): 4290
  Entrez Gene: cg1845 (a.k.a. cg1845)
  Cloning method: Gateway Cloning
  Sequencing primers: 5′ M13F; 3′ M13R
Terms and licenses: Academic/Nonprofit Terms; Industry Terms: Not Available to Industry
Depositor comments: Please note that the ORFs in this collection were cloned open-ended (without a stop codon).
How to cite: KHBD00365 was a gift from Bart Deplancke (Addgene plasmid # 34481 ; http://n2t.net/addgene:34481 ; RRID:Addgene_34481)
